Addgene plasmid #174660: pGL4.10/RSV_SF3B3-miniXon_Luciferase
Purpose: Plasmid containing the SF3B3-miniXon/Firefly luciferase cassette. Translation of Firefly luciferase is controlled by splicing modulation of the SF3B3-miniXon by LMI070.
Depositing lab: Beverly L. Davidson. Depositing organization: Children's Hospital of Philadelphia. Publication: Regulated control of gene therapies by drug-induced splicing. Monteys AM, Hundley AA, Ranum PT, Tecedor L, Muehlmatt A, Lim E, Lukashev D, Sivasankaran R, Davidson BL. Nature. 2021 Jul 28. pii: 10.1038/s41586-021-03770-2. doi: 10.1038/s41586-021-03770-2. PubMed 34321659.
Backbone
  Vector backbone: pGL4.10[luc2]
  Backbone manufacturer: Promega
  Backbone size w/o insert (bp): 4242
  Total vector size (bp): 5261
  Modifications to backbone: Removed BamHI site in backbone plasmid
  Vector type: Mammalian Expression, Luciferase
Growth in bacteria
  Bacterial resistance: Ampicillin, 100 μg/mL
  Growth temperature: 37°C
  Growth strain: DH5alpha
  Copy number: High Copy
Gene/Insert
  Gene/Insert name: miniXon cassette
  Species: H. sapiens (human)
  Insert size (bp): 595
  Mutation: Kozak ATG initiation sequence in middle exon
  Promoter: RSV
  Cloning method: Restriction Enzyme; 5′ cloning site HindIII (not destroyed); 3′ cloning site BamhI (not destroyed)
  Sequencing primers: 5′ -; 3′ TCCCGTCTTCGAGTGGGTA
Terms and licenses: Academic/Nonprofit Terms; Industry Terms: Not Available to Industry
How to cite: pGL4.10/RSV_SF3B3-miniXon_Luciferase was a gift from Beverly L. Davidson (Addgene plasmid # 174660 ; http://n2t.net/addgene:174660 ; RRID:Addgene_174660)
