[The description below was written by a language model from this plasmid's Addgene catalogue record and pLannotate feature annotations shown in this document.]
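Description:
pGL4.10/RSV_SF3B3-miniXon_Luciferase is a 5,261 bp mammalian expression and luciferase reporter plasmid built on the Promega pGL4.10[luc2] backbone, modified by removing a backbone BamHI site. It is propagated in E. coli as a high-copy plasmid through a ColE1/pUC-type origin and selected with ampicillin via the β-lactamase (AmpR) gene. As in the parental pGL4 series, a synthetic poly(A) signal and an RNA polymerase II transcriptional pause site lie upstream of the expression region, where they limit read-through transcription from the backbone into the reporter. Small annotated fragments of a tetracycline resistance gene, SV40 large T antigen and a human protein hit within the insert appear to be partial sequence matches rather than functional units.

The payload is a drug-responsive splicing switch placed ahead of firefly luciferase. A Rous sarcoma virus enhancer/promoter drives transcription of a 595 bp human SF3B3-derived "miniXon" cassette, cloned between HindIII and BamHI, followed by the synthetic luc2 coding sequence and an SV40 polyadenylation signal. According to the record, the cassette's middle exon has been engineered to carry the Kozak ATG initiation sequence, and luciferase translation is controlled by LMI070-dependent modulation of miniXon splicing. The implied logic is that the reporter is translated only when the drug promotes inclusion of this exon in the mature mRNA, while transcripts that skip it lack the start codon. The plasmid therefore serves as a quantitative readout for small-molecule control of transgene expression by induced splicing, developed in the context of regulatable gene therapies.
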