Features (pLannotate 1.2.2; 12 found; start..end, strand, type, name):
     66..160     +  ncRNA          Retro dr1: Accession: RF00214 - Retrovirus direct repeat 1 (dr1)
    196..458     +  promoter       RSV promoter: Rous sarcoma virus enhancer/promoter
    938..1003    +  CDS            YS049_HUMAN (fragment): Experimental evidence at transcript level: Swiss-Prot protein existence level 2. From Homo sapiens (Human).
   1085..2734    +  CDS            luciferase: firefly luciferase synthetic luc2 version of the luciferase gene
   2778..2899    -  polyA_signal   SV40 poly(A) signal: SV40 polyadenylation signal
   2922..2990    -  CDS            large T antigen (fragment): large T antigen from SV40 (simian virus 40)
   3010..3142    +  CDS            TcR (fragment): tetracycline efflux protein; tet; confers resistance to tetracycline
   3322..3910    -  rep_origin     ori: high-copy-number ColE1/pMB1/pBR322/pUC origin of replication
   4110..4970    -  CDS            AmpR: β-lactamase confers resistance to ampicillin, carbenicillin, and related antibiotics
   4971..5012    -  promoter       AmpR promoter (fragment): bla
   5075..5123    +  polyA_signal   poly(A) signal: synthetic polyadenylation signal
   5137..5228    +  misc_feature   pause site: RNA polymerase II transcriptional pause signal from the human α2 globin gene
>Addgene plasmid #174660 | pGL4.10/RSV_SF3B3-miniXon_Luciferase | addgene full sequence | sequence record 351622 | Addgene NGS Result
TCGAGCCTGCAGGCGACAATTGCATGAAGAATCTGCTTAGGGTTAGGCGTTTTGCGCTGCTTCGCGATGT
ACGGGCCAGATATACGCGTATCTGAGGGGACTAGGGTGTGTTTAGGCGAAAAGCGGGGCTTCGGTTGTAC
GCGGTTAGGAGTCCCCTCAGGATATAGTAGTTTCGCTTTTGCATAGGGAGGGGGAAATGTAGTCTTATGC
AATACACTTGTAGTCTTGCAACATGGTAACGATGAGTTAGCAACATGCCTTACAAGGAGAGAAAAAGCAC
CGTGCATGCCGATTGGTGGAAGTAAGGTGGTACGATCGTGCCTTATTAGGAAGGCAACAGACAGGTCTGA
CATGGATTGGACGAACCACTGAATTGCGCATTGCAGAGATAATTGTATTTAAGTGCCTAGCTCGATACAA
TAAACGCCATTTGACCATTCACCACATTGGTGTGCACCTCCAAGGCCACAGATCCGTTTAAACAAGCTTG
GCAATCCGGTACTGTTGGTAAATTTCTGTACAACTTAACCTTGCAGAGAGCCACTGGCATCAGCTTTGCC
ATTCTTGGAAACTTTTCTGGTAAGTTCTCTCGTTACCATCTTTTGAAATTTTAAGTGAATTAATACATAT
CTTGCTTAGTCTCTTGTGCAGGAAATGTTTTCCATTTATGACAAAACAGGAATTGTGTGAAATTTCAAAT
ATTGGATTAGGAAATACAAAGTTACTGAAAGTGAGGTACTAATGTTTATAAAATAAAAACTTTTTCTTGC
CATTTGCAGATTTAACATTTTTGAGTCAATCCAAGTGCCACCATGCAGGAGGTTCATGATTGTGTAGAGT
AAGACATAATTTTGTTGAGGTTTAACTCTGAATACTTAATGTGGTACTGAATACTTAATGTGGTACTGAG
AGGCAGCCTAACTGACCACACAGCATTCACGCCTGGCTAATTTTTGTATTTTTAGTAGAGACGGGGTTTC
ACCATGGTGGCCAGGCTGGGTTCTGGTTGTTTATGATCTTTATTTTTTGGTGATCTAGGAACCAAACAAC
AAGAAATTGTTGTTTCCCGTGGGTAAGAGGATCCGAAGATGCCAAAAACATTAAGAAGGGCCCAGCGCCA
TTCTACCCACTCGAAGACGGGACCGCCGGCGAGCAGCTGCACAAAGCCATGAAGCGCTACGCCCTGGTGC
CCGGCACCATCGCCTTTACCGACGCACATATCGAGGTGGACATTACCTACGCCGAGTACTTCGAGATGAG
CGTTCGGCTGGCAGAAGCTATGAAGCGCTATGGGCTGAATACAAACCATCGGATCGTGGTGTGCAGCGAG
AATAGCTTGCAGTTCTTCATGCCCGTGTTGGGTGCCCTGTTCATCGGTGTGGCTGTGGCCCCAGCTAACG
ACATCTACAACGAGCGCGAGCTGCTGAACAGCATGGGCATCAGCCAGCCCACCGTCGTATTCGTGAGCAA
GAAAGGGCTGCAAAAGATCCTCAACGTGCAAAAGAAGCTACCGATCATACAAAAGATCATCATCATGGAT
AGCAAGACCGACTACCAGGGCTTCCAAAGCATGTACACCTTCGTGACTTCCCATTTGCCACCCGGCTTCA
ACGAGTACGACTTCGTGCCCGAGAGCTTCGACCGGGACAAAACCATCGCCCTGATCATGAACAGTAGTGG
CAGTACCGGATTGCCCAAGGGCGTAGCCCTACCGCACCGCACCGCTTGTGTCCGATTCAGTCATGCCCGC
GACCCCATCTTCGGCAACCAGATCATCCCCGACACCGCTATCCTCAGCGTGGTGCCATTTCACCACGGCT
TCGGCATGTTCACCACGCTGGGCTACTTGATCTGCGGCTTTCGGGTCGTGCTCATGTACCGCTTCGAGGA
GGAGCTATTCTTGCGCAGCTTGCAAGACTATAAGATTCAATCTGCCCTGCTGGTGCCCACACTATTTAGC
TTCTTCGCTAAGAGCACTCTCATCGACAAGTACGACCTAAGCAACTTGCACGAGATCGCCAGCGGCGGGG
CGCCGCTCAGCAAGGAGGTAGGTGAGGCCGTGGCCAAACGCTTCCACCTACCAGGCATCCGCCAGGGCTA
CGGCCTGACAGAAACAACCAGCGCCATTCTGATCACCCCCGAAGGGGACGACAAGCCTGGCGCAGTAGGC
AAGGTGGTGCCCTTCTTCGAGGCTAAGGTGGTGGACTTGGACACCGGTAAGACACTGGGTGTGAACCAGC
GCGGCGAGCTGTGCGTCCGTGGCCCCATGATCATGAGCGGCTACGTTAACAACCCCGAGGCTACAAACGC
TCTCATCGACAAGGACGGCTGGCTGCACAGCGGCGACATCGCCTACTGGGACGAGGACGAGCACTTCTTC
ATCGTGGACCGGCTGAAGAGCCTGATCAAATACAAGGGCTACCAGGTAGCCCCAGCCGAACTGGAGAGCA
TCCTGCTGCAACACCCCAACATCTTCGACGCCGGGGTCGCCGGCCTGCCCGACGACGATGCCGGCGAGCT
GCCCGCCGCAGTCGTCGTGCTGGAACACGGTAAAACCATGACCGAGAAGGAGATCGTGGACTATGTGGCC
AGCCAGGTTACAACCGCCAAGAAGCTGCGCGGTGGTGTTGTGTTCGTGGACGAGGTGCCTAAAGGACTGA
CCGGCAAGTTGGACGCCCGCAAGATCCGCGAGATTCTCATTAAGGCCAAGAAGGGCGGCAAGATCGCCGT
GTAATAATTCTAGAGTCGGGGCGGCCGGCCGCTTCGAGCAGACATGATAAGATACATTGATGAGTTTGGA
CAAACCACAACTAGAATGCAGTGAAAAAAATGCTTTATTTGTGAAATTTGTGATGCTATTGCTTTATTTG
TAACCATTATAAGCTGCAATAAACAAGTTAACAACAACAATTGCATTCATTTTATGTTTCAGGTTCAGGG
GGAGGTGTGGGAGGTTTTTTAAAGCAAGTAAAACCTCTACAAATGTGGTAAAATCGATAAGGATCGATCC
GTCGACCGATGCCCTTGAGAGCCTTCAACCCAGTCAGCTCCTTCCGGTGGGCGCGGGGCATGACTATCGT
CGCCGCACTTATGACTGTCTTCTTTATCATGCAACTCGTAGGACAGGTGCCGGCAGCGCTCTTCCGCTTC
CTCGCTCACTGACTCGCTGCGCTCGGTCGTTCGGCTGCGGCGAGCGGTATCAGCTCACTCAAAGGCGGTA
ATACGGTTATCCACAGAATCAGGGGATAACGCAGGAAAGAACATGTGAGCAAAAGGCCAGCAAAAGGCCA
GGAACCGTAAAAAGGCCGCGTTGCTGGCGTTTTTCCATAGGCTCCGCCCCCCTGACGAGCATCACAAAAA
TCGACGCTCAAGTCAGAGGTGGCGAAACCCGACAGGACTATAAAGATACCAGGCGTTTCCCCCTGGAAGC
TCCCTCGTGCGCTCTCCTGTTCCGACCCTGCCGCTTACCGGATACCTGTCCGCCTTTCTCCCTTCGGGAA
GCGTGGCGCTTTCTCATAGCTCACGCTGTAGGTATCTCAGTTCGGTGTAGGTCGTTCGCTCCAAGCTGGG
CTGTGTGCACGAACCCCCCGTTCAGCCCGACCGCTGCGCCTTATCCGGTAACTATCGTCTTGAGTCCAAC
CCGGTAAGACACGACTTATCGCCACTGGCAGCAGCCACTGGTAACAGGATTAGCAGAGCGAGGTATGTAG
GCGGTGCTACAGAGTTCTTGAAGTGGTGGCCTAACTACGGCTACACTAGAAGAACAGTATTTGGTATCTG
CGCTCTGCTGAAGCCAGTTACCTTCGGAAAAAGAGTTGGTAGCTCTTGATCCGGCAAACAAACCACCGCT
GGTAGCGGTGGTTTTTTTGTTTGCAAGCAGCAGATTACGCGCAGAAAAAAAGGATCTCAAGAAGATCCTT
TGATCTTTTCTACGGGGTCTGACGCTCAGTGGAACGAAAACTCACGTTAAGGGATTTTGGTCATGAGATT
ATCAAAAAGGATCTTCACCTAGATCCTTTTAAATTAAAAATGAAGTTTTAAATCAATCTAAAGTATATAT
GAGTAAACTTGGTCTGACAGCGGCCGCAAATGCTAAACCACTGCAGTGGTTACCAGTGCTTGATCAGTGA
GGCACCGATCTCAGCGATCTGCCTATTTCGTTCGTCCATAGTGGCCTGACTCCCCGTCGTGTAGATCACT
ACGATTCGTGAGGGCTTACCATCAGGCCCCAGCGCAGCAATGATGCCGCGAGAGCCGCGTTCACCGGCCC
CCGATTTGTCAGCAATGAACCAGCCAGCAGGGAGGGCCGAGCGAAGAAGTGGTCCTGCTACTTTGTCCGC
CTCCATCCAGTCTATGAGCTGCTGTCGTGATGCTAGAGTAAGAAGTTCGCCAGTGAGTAGTTTCCGAAGA
GTTGTGGCCATTGCTACTGGCATCGTGGTATCACGCTCGTCGTTCGGTATGGCTTCGTTCAACTCTGGTT
CCCAGCGGTCAAGCCGGGTCACATGATCACCCATATTATGAAGAAATGCAGTCAGCTCCTTAGGGCCTCC
GATCGTTGTCAGAAGTAAGTTGGCCGCGGTGTTGTCGCTCATGGTAATGGCAGCACTACACAATTCTCTT
ACCGTCATGCCATCCGTAAGATGCTTTTCCGTGACCGGCGAGTACTCAACCAAGTCGTTTTGTGAGTAGT
GTATACGGCGACCAAGCTGCTCTTGCCCGGCGTCTATACGGGACAACACCGCGCCACATAGCAGTACTTT
GAAAGTGCTCATCATCGGGAATCGTTCTTCGGGGCGGAAAGACTCAAGGATCTTGCCGCTATTGAGATCC
AGTTCGATATAGCCCACTCTTGCACCCAGTTGATCTTCAGCATCTTTTACTTTCACCAGCGTTTCGGGGT
GTGCAAAAACAGGCAAGCAAAATGCCGCAAAGAAGGGAATGAGTGCGACACGAAAATGTTGGATGCTCAT
ACTCGTCCTTTTTCAATATTATTGAAGCATTTATCAGGGTTACTAGTACGTCTCTCAAGGATAAGTAAGT
AATATTAAGGTACGGGAGGTATTGGACAGGCCGCAATAAAATATCTTTATTTTCATTACATCTGTGTGTT
GGTTTTTTGTGTGAATCGATAGTACTAACATACGCTCTCCATCAAAACAAAACGAAACAAAACAAACTAG
CAAAATAGGCTGTCCCCAGTGCAAGTGCAGGTGCCAGAACATTTCTCTGGCCTAACTGGCCGGTACCTGA
GCTCGCTAGCC
